Addgene plasmid #140235: F3 Neo* F3
Purpose: F3 (FRT variant)-flanked pPgk-pEM7-Neo*-bpA positive selection cassette
Depositing lab: Mario Capecchi. Depositing organization: University of Utah.
Backbone
  Vector backbone: pBluescript
  Backbone manufacturer: Stratagene
  Vector type: Mammalian Expression, Bacterial Expression, Mouse Targeting ; FLP/ FRT
  Selectable markers: Neomycin (select with G418)
Growth in bacteria
  Bacterial resistance: Ampicillin, 100 μg/mL
  Growth temperature: 30°C
  Growth strain: DH10B
  Copy number: High Copy
Gene/Insert
  Gene/Insert name: Neo*
  Species: Synthetic
Resource information
  A portion of this plasmid was derived from a plasmid made by: The parental plasmid pFNF is derived from plasmid PL451 from Neal Copeland.
Terms and licenses: Academic/Nonprofit Terms; Industry Terms: Not Available to Industry
Depositor comments: The FRT sites in plasmid pFNF #22687 were replaced by variant F3 sequences. The Neo* coding sequence has an E to D mutation at residue 185 corresponding to the original residue 182 (see Yenofsky et al., 1990, https://doi.org/10.1073/pnas.87.9.3435) Its reduced activity could mean that the cell would have to have higher level of the mutant protein expressed in order to achieve drug resistance at the same G418 dose. This could be relevant to mouse embryonic stem cell gene targeting efficiency (also see Hanson and Sedivy, 1995, https://doi.org/10.1128/mcb.15.1.45)
How to cite: F3 Neo* F3 was a gift from Mario Capecchi (Addgene plasmid # 140235 ; http://n2t.net/addgene:140235 ; RRID:Addgene_140235)
