[The description below was written by a language model from this plasmid's Addgene catalogue record and pLannotate feature annotations shown in this document.]
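Description:
F3 Neo* F3 is a pBluescript-based cassette donor plasmid that supplies a recombinase-excisable positive selection marker for mouse gene targeting. The backbone carries a high-copy ColE1/pUC origin, an f1 origin for single-stranded DNA production, and a β-lactamase gene for ampicillin selection in E. coli. Remnants of the pBluescript polylinker, the flanking T3 and T7 promoters, and lac/lacZα sequences surround the insert.

The payload is a dual-promoter neomycin resistance unit. The mouse PGK promoter is followed directly by the synthetic bacterial EM7 promoter, and both drive a Tn5-derived aminoglycoside phosphotransferase coding sequence that ends in a bovine growth hormone polyadenylation signal. This arrangement lets the same gene confer G418 resistance in mammalian cells and kanamycin resistance in bacteria, which is useful when targeting vectors are built by recombineering. According to the record, the cassette is flanked by F3 sites, FRT variants that replaced the standard FRT sites of the parental plasmid. FLP recombinase can therefore remove the marker after targeting, and variant sites of this kind are generally used because they do not recombine with wild-type FRT. The automated feature table does not annotate the F3 sites, so their exact positions are not given here.

The "Neo*" coding sequence carries a glutamate-to-aspartate substitution at residue 185 (equivalent to original residue 182) that reduces enzyme activity. The depositor notes that cells may need higher expression of this mutant protein to survive a given G418 dose, which could influence gene targeting efficiency in mouse embryonic stem cells.
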