Features (pLannotate 1.2.2; 18 found; start..end, strand, type, name):
      1..500     +  promoter       PGK promoter: mouse phosphoglycerate kinase 1 promoter
    512..559     +  promoter       EM7 promoter: synthetic bacterial promoter&nbsp
    578..1381    +  CDS            NeoR/KanR: aminoglycoside phosphotransferase from Tn5; aph(3')-II (or nptII); confers resistance to neomycin, kanamycin, and G418 (Geneticin®)
   1419..1643    +  polyA_signal   bGH poly(A) signal: bovine growth hormone polyadenylation signal
   1647..1668    +  promoter       SV40 promoter (fragment): SV40 enhancer and early promoter
   1750..1791    -  misc_feature   MCS (fragment): pBluescript multiple cloning site
   1804..1822    -  promoter       T3 promoter: promoter for bacteriophage T3 RNA polymerase
   1867..1883    -  protein_bind   lac operator: The lac repressor binds to the lac operator to inhibit transcription in E. coli. This inhibition can be relieved by adding lactose or isopropyl-β-D-thiogalactopyranoside (IPTG). lac repressor encoded by lacI
   1891..1921    -  promoter       lac promoter: promoter for the E. coli lac operon
   1936..1957    -  protein_bind   CAP binding site: CAP binding activates transcription in the presence of cAMP. E. coli catabolite activator protein
   1970..2062    -  CDS            lacI (fragment): lac repressor; lacI; The lac repressor binds to the lac operator to inhibit transcription in E. coli. This inhibition can be relieved by adding lactose or isopropyl-β-D-thiogalactopyranoside (IPTG).
   2245..2833    -  rep_origin     ori: high-copy-number ColE1/pMB1/pBR322/pUC origin of replication
   3004..3864    -  CDS            AmpR: β-lactamase; bla; confers resistance to ampicillin, carbenicillin, and related antibiotics
   3865..3969    -  promoter       AmpR promoter: bla
   4022..4450    -  rep_origin     f1 ori (sequence partly withheld): f1 bacteriophage origin of replication; arrow indicates direction of (+) strand synthesis
   4455..4612    -  CDS            lacZα (fragment): LacZα fragment of β-galactosidase; lacZ fragment
   4615..4633    +  promoter       T7 promoter: promoter for bacteriophage T7 RNA polymerase
   4642..4696    -  misc_feature   MCS (fragment): pBluescript multiple cloning site
>Addgene plasmid #140235 | F3 Neo* F3 | addgene full sequence | sequence record 316186 | Addgene NGS Result
GGGTAGGGGAGGCGCTTTTCCCAAGGCAGTCTGGAGCATGCGCTTTAGCAGCCCCGCTGGGCACTTGGCG
CTACACAAGTGGCCTCTGGCCTCGCACACATTCCACATCCACCGGTAGGCGCCAACCGGCTCCGTTCTTT
GGTGGCCCCTTCGCGCCACCTTCTACTCCTCCCCTAGTCAGGAAGTTCCCCCCCGCCCCGCAGCTCGCGT
CGTGCAGGACGTGACAAATGGAAGTAGCACGTCTCACTAGTCTCGTGCAGATGGACAGCACCGCTGAGCA
ATGGAAGCGGGTAGGCCTTTGGGGCAGCGGCCAATAGCAGCTTTGCTCCTTCGCTTTCTGGGCTCAGAGG
CTGGGAAGGGGTGGGTCCGGGGGCGGGCTCAGGGGCGGGCTCAGGGGCGGGGCGGGCGCCCGAAGGTCCT
CCGGAGGCCCGGCATTCTGCACGCTTCAAAAGCGCACGTCTGCCGCGCTGTTCTCCTCTTCCTCATCTCC
GGGCCTTTCGACCTGCAGCCTGTTGACAATTAATCATCGGCATAGTATATCGGCATAGTATAATACGACA
AGGTGAGGAACTAAACCATGGGATCGGCCATTGAACAAGATGGATTGCACGCAGGTTCTCCGGCCGCTTG
GGTGGAGAGGCTATTCGGCTATGACTGGGCACAACAGACAATCGGCTGCTCTGATGCCGCCGTGTTCCGG
CTGTCAGCGCAGGGGCGCCCGGTTCTTTTTGTCAAGACCGACCTGTCCGGTGCCCTGAATGAACTGCAGG
ACGAGGCAGCGCGGCTATCGTGGCTGGCCACGACGGGCGTTCCTTGCGCAGCTGTGCTCGACGTTGTCAC
TGAAGCGGGAAGGGACTGGCTGCTATTGGGCGAAGTGCCGGGGCAGGATCTCCTGTCATCTCACCTTGCT
CCTGCCGAGAAAGTATCCATCATGGCTGATGCAATGCGGCGGCTGCATACGCTTGATCCGGCTACCTGCC
CATTCGACCACCAAGCGAAACATCGCATCGAGCGAGCACGTACTCGGATGGAAGCCGGTCTTGTCGATCA
GGATGATCTGGACGAAGAGCATCAGGGGCTCGCGCCAGCCGAACTGTTCGCCAGGCTCAAGGCGCGCATG
CCCGACGGCGATGATCTCGTCGTGACCCATGGCGATGCCTGCTTGCCGAATATCATGGTGGAAAATGGCC
GCTTTTCTGGATTCATCGACTGTGGCCGGCTGGGTGTGGCGGACCGCTATCAGGACATAGCGTTGGCTAC
CCGTGATATTGCTGAAGAGCTTGGCGGCGAATGGGCTGACCGCTTCCTCGTGCTTTACGGTATCGCCGCT
CCCGATTCGCAGCGCATCGCCTTCTATCGCCTTCTTGACGAGTTCTTCTGAGGGGATCAATTCTCTAGAG
CTCGCTGATCAGCCTCGACTGTGCCTTCTAGTTGCCAGCCATCTGTTGTTTGCCCCTCCCCCGTGCCTTC
CTTGACCCTGGAAGGTGCCACTCCCACTGTCCTTTCCTAATAAAATGAGGAAATTGCATCGCATTGTCTG
AGTAGGTGTCATTCTATTCTGGGGGGTGGGGTGGGGCAGGACAGCAAGGGGGAGGATTGGGAAGACAATA
GCAGGCATGCTGGGGATGCGGTGGGCTCTATGGCTTCTGAGGCGGAAAGAACCAGCTGGGGCTCGACTAG
AGCTTGCGGAACCCTTCGAAGTTCCTATTCTTCAAATAGTATAGGAACTTCATCAGTCAGGTACATAATG
GATCCACTAGTTCTAGAGCGGCCGCCACCGCGGTGGAGCTCCAGCTTTTGTTCCCTTTAGTGAGGGTTAA
TTTCGAGCTTGGCGTAATCATGGTCATAGCTGTTTCCTGTGTGAAATTGTTATCCGCTCACAATTCCACA
CAACATACGAGCCGGAAGCATAAAGTGTAAAGCCTGGGGTGCCTAATGAGTGAGCTAACTCACATTAATT
GCGTTGCGCTCACTGCCCGCTTTCCAGTCGGGAAACCTGTCGTGCCAGCTGCATTAATGAATCGGCCAAC
GCGCGGGGAGAGGCGGTTTGCGTATTGGGCGCTCTTCCGCTTCCTCGCTCACTGACTCGCTGCGCTCGGT
CGTTCGGCTGCGGCGAGCGGTATCAGCTCACTCAAAGGCGGTAATACGGTTATCCACAGAATCAGGGGAT
AACGCAGGAAAGAACATGTGAGCAAAAGGCCAGCAAAAGGCCAGGAACCGTAAAAAGGCCGCGTTGCTGG
CGTTTTTCCATAGGCTCCGCCCCCCTGACGAGCATCACAAAAATCGACGCTCAAGTCAGAGGTGGCGAAA
CCCGACAGGACTATAAAGATACCAGGCGTTTCCCCCTGGAAGCTCCCTCGTGCGCTCTCCTGTTCCGACC
CTGCCGCTTACCGGATACCTGTCCGCCTTTCTCCCTTCGGGAAGCGTGGCGCTTTCTCATAGCTCACGCT
GTAGGTATCTCAGTTCGGTGTAGGTCGTTCGCTCCAAGCTGGGCTGTGTGCACGAACCCCCCGTTCAGCC
CGACCGCTGCGCCTTATCCGGTAACTATCGTCTTGAGTCCAACCCGGTAAGACACGACTTATCGCCACTG
GCAGCAGCCACTGGTAACAGGATTAGCAGAGCGAGGTATGTAGGCGGTGCTACAGAGTTCTTGAAGTGGT
GGCCTAACTACGGCTACACTAGAAGAACAGTATTTGGTATCTGCGCTCTGCTGAAGCCAGTTACCTTCGG
AAAAAGAGTTGGTAGCTCTTGATCCGGCAAACAAACCACCGCTGGTAGCGGTGGTTTTTTTGTTTGCAAG
CAGCAGATTACGCGCAGAAAAAAAGGATCTCAAGAAGATCCTTTGATCTTTTCTACGGGGTCTGACGCTC
AGTGGAACGAAAACTCACGTTAAGGGATTTTGGTCATGAGATTATCAAAAAGGATCTTCACCTAGATCCT
TTTAAATTAAAAATGAAGTTTTAAATCAATCTAAAGTATATATGAGTAAACTTGGTCTGACAGTTACCAA
TGCTTAATCAGTGAGGCACCTATCTCAGCGATCTGTCTATTTCGTTCATCCATAGTTGCCTGACTCCCCG
TCGTGTAGATAACTACGATACGGGAGGGCTTACCATCTGGCCCCAGTGCTGCAATGATACCGCGAGACCC
ACGCTCACCGGCTCCAGATTTATCAGCAATAAACCAGCCAGCCGGAAGGGCCGAGCGCAGAAGTGGTCCT
GCAACTTTATCCGCCTCCATCCAGTCTATTAATTGTTGCCGGGAAGCTAGAGTAAGTAGTTCGCCAGTTA
ATAGTTTGCGCAACGTTGTTGCCATTGCTACAGGCATCGTGGTGTCACGCTCGTCGTTTGGTATGGCTTC
ATTCAGCTCCGGTTCCCAACGATCAAGGCGAGTTACATGATCCCCCATGTTGTGCAAAAAAGCGGTTAGC
TCCTTCGGTCCTCCGATCGTTGTCAGAAGTAAGTTGGCCGCAGTGTTATCACTCATGGTTATGGCAGCAC
TGCATAATTCTCTTACTGTCATGCCATCCGTAAGATGCTTTTCTGTGACTGGTGAGTACTCAACCAAGTC
ATTCTGAGAATAGTGTATGCGGCGACCGAGTTGCTCTTGCCCGGCGTCAATACGGGATAATACCGCGCCA
CATAGCAGAACTTTAAAAGTGCTCATCATTGGAAAACGTTCTTCGGGGCGAAAACTCTCAAGGATCTTAC
CGCTGTTGAGATCCAGTTCGATGTAACCCACTCGTGCACCCAACTGATCTTCAGCATCTTTTACTTTCAC
CAGCGTTTCTGGGTGAGCAAAAACAGGAAGGCAAAATGCCGCAAAAAAGGGAATAAGGGCGACACGGAAA
TGTTGAATACTCATACTCTTCCTTTTTCAATATTATTGAAGCATTTATCAGGGTTATTGTCTCATGAGCG
GATACATATTTGAATGTATTTAGAAAAATAAACAAATAGGGGTTCCGCGCACATTTCCCCGAAAAGTGCC
ACCTAAATTGTAAGCGTTAATATTTTGTTAAAATTCGCGTTAAATTTTTGTTAAATCAGCTCATTTTTTA
ACCAATAGGCCGAAATCGGCAAAATCCCTTATAAATCAAAAGAATAGACCGAGATAGGGT
[37 nt withheld, positions 4121-4157]
AAAGAACGTGGACTCCAACGTCAAAGG
[49 nt withheld, positions 4185-4233]
T
[91 nt withheld, positions 4235-4325]
G
[124 nt withheld, positions 4327-4450]
CCCATTCGCCATTCAGGCTGCGCAACTGTTGGGAAGGGCGATCGGTGCGGGCCTCTTCGCTATTACGCCA
GCTGGCGAAAGGGGGATGTGCTGCAAGGCGATTAAGTTGGGTAACGCCAGGGTTTTCCCAGTCACGACGT
TGTAAAACGACGGCCAGTGAATTGTAATACGACTCACTATAGGGCGAATTGGGTACCGGGCCCCCCCTCG
AGGTCGACGGTATCGATAAGCTTGATATCGAATTCCGAAGTTCCTATTCTTCAAATAGTATAGGAACTTC
AGGTCTGAAGAGGAGTTTACGTCCAGCCAAGCTAGCTTGGCTGCAGGTCGTCGAAATTCTACC
